Addgene plasmid #24083: pET28 Set9 mutant
Depositing lab: Danny Reinberg. Depositing organization: NYU Grossman School of Medicine. Publication: Set9, a novel histone H3 methyltransferase that facilitates transcription by precluding histone tail modifications required for heterochromatin formation. Nishioka K, Chuikov S, Sarma K, Erdjument-Bromage H, Allis CD, Tempst P, Reinberg D. Genes Dev. 2002 Feb 15. 16(4):479-89. 10.1101/gad.967202 PubMed 11850410.
Backbone
  Vector backbone: pET28b
  Backbone size w/o insert (bp): 5400
  Vector type: Bacterial Expression
Growth in bacteria
  Bacterial resistance: Kanamycin, 50 μg/mL
  Growth temperature: 37°C
  Growth strain: DH5alpha
  Copy number: High Copy
Gene/Insert
  Gene/Insert name: Set9
  Species: H. sapiens (human)
  Mutation: H297A
  Entrez Gene: SETD7 (a.k.a. KMT7, SET7, SET7/9, SET9)
  Tag / fusion protein: His (N terminal on backbone); FLAG (C terminal on insert)
  Cloning method: Restriction Enzyme; 5′ cloning site NdeI (not destroyed); 3′ cloning site HindIII (not destroyed)
  Sequencing primers: 5′ T7-term
Terms and licenses: Academic/Nonprofit Terms; Industry Terms: Not Available to Industry
How to cite: pET28 Set9 mutant was a gift from Danny Reinberg (Addgene plasmid # 24083 ; http://n2t.net/addgene:24083 ; RRID:Addgene_24083)
