[The description below was written by a language model from this plasmid's Addgene catalogue record.]
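Description:
pET28 Set9 mutant is a bacterial expression plasmid built on the pET28b backbone (about 5.4 kb without the insert). It carries the human Set9 coding sequence, the gene now designated SETD7 and also known as SET7, SET7/9 or KMT7. The plasmid is selected with kanamycin, is recorded as high copy, and is maintained in a standard cloning strain. No feature table accompanies the record, so the regulatory elements are not itemised. pET28-series vectors generally drive expression from a T7 promoter under lac operator control, which requires a host that supplies T7 RNA polymerase for protein production. The listed T7 terminator sequencing primer is consistent with that architecture.

The insert was cloned by restriction digestion between NdeI at the 5′ end and HindIII at the 3′ end, and both sites are retained. This places the open reading frame in frame with the vector-encoded N-terminal His tag, while a FLAG epitope is carried on the insert at the C terminus. The resulting protein can therefore be purified by immobilised metal affinity chromatography and detected or captured through FLAG. The coding sequence bears an H297A substitution. The record does not state its functional consequence, but the associated publication characterises Set9 as a histone H3 methyltransferase. A point mutant of this kind would typically serve as a comparison or control alongside the wild-type enzyme in in vitro methylation assays with recombinant protein. The insert size is not given in the record.
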