>Addgene plasmid #24083 | pET28 Set9 mutant | addgene partial sequence | sequence record 29869 | 24083 with T7
ATTCCCTCTGAATATTTTGTTTACTTTAAGAAGGAGATATACCATGGGCAGCAGCCATCATCATCATCAT
CACAGCAGCGGCCTGGTGCCGCGCGGCAGCCATATGGATAGCGACGACGAGATGGTGGAGGAGGCGGTGG
AAGGGCACCTGGACGATGACGGATTACCGCACGGGTTCTGCACAGTCACCTACTCCTCCACAGACAGATT
TGAGGGGAACTTTGTTCACGGAGAAAAGAACGGACGGGGGAAGTTCTTCTTCTTTGATGGCAGCACCCTG
GAGGGGTATTATGTGGATGATGCCTTGCAGGGCCAGGGAGTTTACACTTACGAAGATGGGGGAGTTCTCC
AGGGCACGTATGTAGACGGAGAGCTGAACGGTCCAGCCCAGGAATATGACACAGATGGGAGACTGATCTT
CAAGGGGCAGTATAAAGATAACATTCGT
[234 nt withheld, positions 449-682]
GATAAGTCGACTTCATCTTGCATTTCTACCAAT
