>Addgene plasmid #24083 | pET28 Set9 mutant | addgene partial sequence | sequence record 29870 | 24083 with T7-term
TCTTTCGGGCTTTGTTAGCAGCCGGATCTCAGTGGTGGTGGTGGTGGTGCTCGAGTGCGGCCGCAAGCTT
ACTTGTCATCGTCGTCCTTGTAGTCTCCAGGACCCTTTTGCTGGGTGGCCTGGAAGGCCTTCAGCTCCAC
CTGGTACCACTCAGGGGCTTCAGGCCCACTCTTCCCGGGGGGGCTGTGGTCATAGCCATAGGCAACGGTG
AGCTCTTCATCGGCCTCCACTGCTCTCAGGGTGCGGATGCATTTGATGGGCCCAAAACGGGGGTGGACAA
ACATATCGTAGATGCAGTTTGGAGTGAAGGAGGCATTTGCCTTGTGTCCCAAGGAGGCACAGTACTTGGA
TACGTGGTTATAGGGCTCAGGCACATCAATGACCGTTTCTTCATCAAGGGAGAGGGTGTTCCCATTAAGG
GCCCAGTCCCTGCTGTCAACCTCTTGGTGTGTAATTCGAACTCCATTATAAAAAGACATAACAGTATTAG
GTCCCACAGCTACCTTTGAAAAAAGTCCTTCTCCAGCACTGGAAATAAGAGATTCAGCAACATAAACCCT
TTCTGATTCATAAGGATCTGGAAGAAGAGCATTGGTAGAAATGCAAGATGAAGTCGACTTATC
[133 nt withheld, positions 624-756]
